Addgene plasmid #119069: pVC-Ds-DrU6a:sgRNA-Ds
Purpose: To clone sgRNA spacer sequence for microinjections in zebrafish
Depositing lab: Tatjana Sauka-Spengler. Depositing organization: University of Oxford. Publication: Ac/Ds transposition for CRISPR/dCas9-SID4x epigenome modulation in zebrafish. Chong-Morrison V, Mayes S, Simoes FC, Senanayake U, Carroll DS, Riley PR, Wilson SW, Sauka-Spengler T. Biol Open. 2023 Jun 15;12(6):bio059995. doi: 10.1242/bio.059995. Epub 2023 Jun 27. PubMed 37367831.
Backbone
  Vector backbone: Unknown
  Backbone size w/o insert (bp): 3565
  Total vector size (bp): 4091
  Vector type: Bacterial Expression
Growth in bacteria
  Bacterial resistance: Ampicillin, 100 μg/mL
  Growth temperature: 37°C
  Growth strain: DH5alpha
  Copy number: High Copy
Gene/Insert
  Gene/Insert name: U6a:sgRNA
  Species: D. rerio (zebrafish)
  Insert size (bp): 526
  Promoter: Zebrafish U6a promoter
  Cloning method: Gibson Cloning
  Sequencing primers: 5′ TAATACGACTCACTATAGG
Resource information
  A portion of this plasmid was derived from a plasmid made by: U6a:sgRNA sequence from pU6a:sgRNA#1 (Addgene #64245).
Terms and licenses: Academic/Nonprofit Terms; Industry Terms: Not Available to Industry
Depositor comments: Please visit https://www.biorxiv.org/content/10.1101/450684v2 for bioRxiv preprint.
How to cite: pVC-Ds-DrU6a:sgRNA-Ds was a gift from Tatjana Sauka-Spengler (Addgene plasmid # 119069 ; http://n2t.net/addgene:119069 ; RRID:Addgene_119069)
