[The description below was written by a language model from this plasmid's Addgene catalogue record and pLannotate feature annotations shown in this document.]
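Description:
pVC-Ds-DrU6a:sgRNA-Ds is a small (about 4.1 kb) high-copy cloning plasmid for building single guide RNA expression cassettes that can be delivered to zebrafish embryos by microinjection. The backbone is listed as unknown. The annotated features, however, are those of a standard phagemid-type cloning vector: a ColE1/pUC origin for high-copy replication in E. coli, an f1 origin, an ampicillin resistance gene (β-lactamase) with its own promoter, and remnants of the lac region (CAP site, lac promoter and operator, lacZα and lacI fragments). T3 and T7 phage promoters flank the cloning region. Although the plasmid is catalogued as a bacterial expression vector, bacteria serve only for propagation and the functional cassette is meant to act in fish.

The 526 bp insert, assembled by Gibson cloning and derived from an earlier U6a:sgRNA plasmid, places the zebrafish U6a promoter upstream of an sgRNA scaffold. U6a is an RNA polymerase III promoter suited to small RNA transcription. The feature table detects the scaffold as a Streptococcus pyogenes tracrRNA fragment on the reverse strand, but it does not annotate the U6a promoter itself. Users insert their own spacer sequence to target a locus of interest; the record does not describe the cloning sites used for this.

The construct name indicates that the cassette is bracketed by Ds elements from the maize Ac/Ds transposon system. A short fragment matching a Zea mays protein is consistent with maize-derived sequence, though the Ds ends are not explicitly annotated. With Ac transposase supplied, such ends would allow genomic integration of the guide cassette. The associated publication applies this approach to CRISPR/dCas9-SID4x epigenome modulation in zebrafish.
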