Features (pLannotate 1.2.2; 13 found; start..end, strand, type, name):
     92..113     +  protein_bind   CAP binding site: CAP binding activates transcription in the presence of cAMP. E. coli catabolite activator protein
    128..158     +  promoter       lac promoter: promoter for the E. coli lac operon
    166..182     +  protein_bind   lac operator: The lac repressor binds to the lac operator to inhibit transcription in E. coli. This inhibition can be relieved by adding lactose or isopropyl-β-D-thiogalactopyranoside (IPTG). lac repressor encoded by lacI
    227..245     +  promoter       T3 promoter: promoter for bacteriophage T3 RNA polymerase
    697..764     -  misc_RNA       tracrRNA (fragment): trans-activating CRISPR RNA for the Streptococcus pyogenes CRISPR/Cas9 system
   1244..1294    +  CDS            YAC9_MAIZE (fragment): Protein predicted: Swiss-Prot protein existence level 4. From Zea mays (Maize).
   1508..1526    -  promoter       T7 promoter: promoter for bacteriophage T7 RNA polymerase
   1534..1689    +  CDS            lacZα (fragment): LacZα fragment of β-galactosidase; lacZ fragment
   1694..2122    +  rep_origin     f1 ori (sequence partly withheld): f1 bacteriophage origin of replication; arrow indicates direction of (+) strand synthesis
   2175..2279    +  promoter       AmpR promoter: bla
   2280..3140    +  CDS            AmpR: β-lactamase; bla; confers resistance to ampicillin, carbenicillin, and related antibiotics
   3311..3899    +  rep_origin     ori: high-copy-number ColE1/pMB1/pBR322/pUC origin of replication
   4082..79      +  CDS            lacI (fragment) (across the origin): lac repressor; lacI; The lac repressor binds to the lac operator to inhibit transcription in E. coli. This inhibition can be relieved by adding lactose or isopropyl-β-D-thiogalactopyranoside (IPTG).
>Addgene plasmid #119069 | pVC-Ds-DrU6a:sgRNA-Ds | addgene full sequence | sequence record 234784 | Addgene NGS Result
AACCGCCTCTCCCCGCGCGTTGGCCGATTCATTAATGCAGCTGGCACGACAGGTTTCCCGACTGGAAAGC
GGGCAGTGAGCGCAACGCAATTAATGTGAGTTAGCTCACTCATTAGGCACCCCAGGCTTTACACTTTATG
CTTCCGGCTCGTATGTTGTGTGGAATTGTGAGCGGATAACAATTTCACACAGGAAACAGCTATGACCATG
ATTACGCCAAGCGCGCAATTAACCCTCACTAAAGGGAACAAAAGCTGGAGCTCCCCGACTAGGGATGAAA
ACGGTCGGTAACGGTCGGTAAAATACCTCTACCGTTTTCATTTTCATATTTAACTTGCGGGACGGAAACG
AAAACGGGATATACCGGTAACGAAAACGAACGGGATAAATACGGTAATCGAAAACCGATACGATCCGGTC
GGGTTAAAGTCGAAATCGGACGGGAACCGGTATTTTTGTTCGGTAAAATCACACATGAAAACATATATTC
AAAACTTAAAAACAAATATAAAAAATTGTAAACACAAGTCTTAATTAAACATAGATAAAATCCATATAAA
TCTGGAGCACACATAGTTTAATGTAGCACATAAGTGATAAGTCTTGGGCTCTTGGCTAACATAAGAAGCC
ATATAAGTCTACTTCTAGACCATGGGAATTCGATATCTGCTTCGCCGCAAGCTTGCTAGCAAAAAAGCAC
CGACTCGGTGCCACTTTTTCAAGTTGATAACGGACTAGCCTTATTTAAACTTGCTATGCTGTTTCCAGCA
TAGCTCTTAAACAGAGACGGTCGACAGTCTGCAGTGTCGTCTCTCGAACCAAGAGCTGGAGGGAGAGCTA
TATATACCAGGGACTTCTGGGTATGTTTTTGGGAGGTGGTGAGTGACTAAACCACTTATTCAGCTCCCTT
AGATCAAGTCTGACCCTATATCATGGTGACATAAACCTGCAAACTGATAAAACCTGAAAGATCTCAAATC
CAGAGTTTGTGTGAGGGATTACCGTGGTAATTTTCAAACTGTAAAGCATATGCAAAATTATCTGGTCTTG
GCTTGAGTGATTGGGTGTCTCGGTGTGATGCAGGGACGTTTTCAGTGACGTGTCCTTCTCCCTCCCCCAC
AGGCATGCGCAGAACATTTCCCCCCTCCTTGAAGACCAGAACAAAAGACGCCGAGAGCAGGAAACTCGTC
TTACTGAATGACCGAGGCTGGAGAAATACGTAAACTCGAGTCGAGGGATCTGTTGCAGTCATCCCGAATT
AGAAAATACGGTAACGAAACGGGATCATCCCGATTAAAAACGGGATCCCGGTGAAACGGTCGGGAAACTA
GCTCTACCGTTTCCGTTTCCGTTTACCGTTTTGTATATCCCGTTTCCGTTCCGTTTTCGTTTTTTACCTC
GGGTTCGAAATCGATCGGGATAAAACTAACAAAATCGGTTATACGATAACGGTCGGTACGGGATTTTCCC
ATCCTACTTTCATCCCTGCGTCGGGTACCCAATTCGCCCTATAGTGAGTCGTATTACGCGCGCTCACTGG
CCGTCGTTTTACAACGTCGTGACTGGGAAAACCCTGGCGTTACCCAACTTAATCGCCTTGCAGCACATCC
CCCTTTCGCCAGCTGGCGTAATAGCGAAGAGGCCCGCACCGATCGCCCTTCCCAACAGTTGCGCAGCCTG
AATGGCGAATGGG
[124 nt withheld, positions 1694-1817]
C
[91 nt withheld, positions 1819-1909]
A
[49 nt withheld, positions 1911-1959]
CCTTTGACGTTGGAGTCCACGTTCTTT
[37 nt withheld, positions 1987-2023]
ACCCTATCTCGGTCTATTCTTTTGATTTATAAGGGATTTTGCCGATTTCGGCCTATTGGTTAAAAAATGA
GCTGATTTAACAAAAATTTAACGCGAATTTTAACAAAATATTAACGCTTACAATTTAGGTGGCACTTTTC
GGGGAAATGTGCGCGGAACCCCTATTTGTTTATTTTTCTAAATACATTCAAATATGTATCCGCTCATGAG
ACAATAACCCTGATAAATGCTTCAATAATATTGAAAAAGGAAGAGTATGAGTATTCAACATTTCCGTGTC
GCCCTTATTCCCTTTTTTGCGGCATTTTGCCTTCCTGTTTTTGCTCACCCAGAAACGCTGGTGAAAGTAA
AAGATGCTGAAGATCAGTTGGGTGCACGAGTGGGTTACATCGAACTGGATCTCAACAGCGGTAAGATCCT
TGAGAGTTTTCGCCCCGAAGAACGTTTTCCAATGATGAGCACTTTTAAAGTTCTGCTATGTGGCGCGGTA
TTATCCCGTATTGACGCCGGGCAAGAGCAACTCGGTCGCCGCATACACTATTCTCAGAATGACTTGGTTG
AGTACTCACCAGTCACAGAAAAGCATCTTACGGATGGCATGACAGTAAGAGAATTATGCAGTGCTGCCAT
AACCATGAGTGATAACACTGCGGCCAACTTACTTCTGACAACGATCGGAGGACCGAAGGAGCTAACCGCT
TTTTTGCACAACATGGGGGATCATGTAACTCGCCTTGATCGTTGGGAACCGGAGCTGAATGAAGCCATAC
CAAACGACGAGCGTGACACCACGATGCCTGTAGCAATGGCAACAACGTTGCGCAAACTATTAACTGGCGA
ACTACTTACTCTAGCTTCCCGGCAACAATTAATAGACTGGATGGAGGCGGATAAAGTTGCAGGACCACTT
CTGCGCTCGGCCCTTCCGGCTGGCTGGTTTATTGCTGATAAATCTGGAGCCGGTGAGCGTGGGTCTCGCG
GTATCATTGCAGCACTGGGGCCAGATGGTAAGCCCTCCCGTATCGTAGTTATCTACACGACGGGGAGTCA
GGCAACTATGGATGAACGAAATAGACAGATCGCTGAGATAGGTGCCTCACTGATTAAGCATTGGTAACTG
TCAGACCAAGTTTACTCATATATACTTTAGATTGATTTAAAACTTCATTTTTAATTTAAAAGGATCTAGG
TGAAGATCCTTTTTGATAATCTCATGACCAAAATCCCTTAACGTGAGTTTTCGTTCCACTGAGCGTCAGA
CCCCGTAGAAAAGATCAAAGGATCTTCTTGAGATCCTTTTTTTCTGCGCGTAATCTGCTGCTTGCAAACA
AAAAAACCACCGCTACCAGCGGTGGTTTGTTTGCCGGATCAAGAGCTACCAACTCTTTTTCCGAAGGTAA
CTGGCTTCAGCAGAGCGCAGATACCAAATACTGTTCTTCTAGTGTAGCCGTAGTTAGGCCACCACTTCAA
GAACTCTGTAGCACCGCCTACATACCTCGCTCTGCTAATCCTGTTACCAGTGGCTGCTGCCAGTGGCGAT
AAGTCGTGTCTTACCGGGTTGGACTCAAGACGATAGTTACCGGATAAGGCGCAGCGGTCGGGCTGAACGG
GGGGTTCGTGCACACAGCCCAGCTTGGAGCGAACGACCTACACCGAACTGAGATACCTACAGCGTGAGCT
ATGAGAAAGCGCCACGCTTCCCGAAGGGAGAAAGGCGGACAGGTATCCGGTAAGCGGCAGGGTCGGAACA
GGAGAGCGCACGAGGGAGCTTCCAGGGGGAAACGCCTGGTATCTTTATAGTCCTGTCGGGTTTCGCCACC
TCTGACTTGAGCGTCGATTTTTGTGATGCTCGTCAGGGGGGCGGAGCCTATGGAAAAACGCCAGCAACGC
GGCCTTTTTACGGTTCCTGGCCTTTTGCTGGCCTTTTGCTCACATGTTCTTTCCTGCGTTATCCCCTGAT
TCTGTGGATAACCGTATTACCGCCTTTGAGTGAGCTGATACCGCTCGCCGCAGCCGAACGACCGAGCGCA
GCGAGTCAGTGAGCGAGGAAGCGGAAGAGCGCCCAATACGCA
